>Addgene plasmid #61539 | TetO-FUW-mir124a | addgene partial sequence | sequence record 102223 | WPRE-R 5'-CATAGCGTAAAAGGAGCAACA-3'
AATTTTGTAATCCAGAGGTTGATTATCGATAAGCTTGATATCGAATTCGCCCTTCTAATCTAGAGCATTG
TTCGCCGGATTTGTCCGCGGAGCGAGGGGCCACCGGGGGCCGGGGCTCGCCTTTTTCCCGCGGGAGGGGT
GCCGCGACGGCCGGGCTCCCGGGCCATTTCCATGAGAAAGGAGCGGCGGAGGCGCCTCTCTTGGCATTCA
CCGCGTGCCTTAATTGTATAGACATTAAATCAAGGTCCGCTGTGAACACGCAGAGGGGCCCTCAGGGCTG
CGGCGGGCGGCGAGCGGCTGGACCGGGTCGGGGCCGGGCTGCGGCTTGCGTGGGGTCCTAGCCTGAGGGG
CGCGAATGCTCCAGCTTCTTGTCGACAATAAGGGCGAATTCGGGGCCGCGGAGGCTGGATCGGTCCCGGT
GTCTTCTATGGAGGTCAAAACAGCGTGGATGGCGTCTCCAGGCGATCTGACGGTTCACTAAACGAGCTCT
GCTTATATAGGCCTCCCACCGTACACGCCTACCTCGACCCGGGTACCGAGCTCGACTTTCACTTTTCTCT
ATCACTGATAGGGAGTGGTAAACTCGACTTTCACTTTTCTCTATCACTGATAGGGAGTGGTAAACTCGAC
TTTCACTTTTCTCTATCACTGATAGGGAGTGGTAAACTCGACTTTCACTTTTCTCTATCACTGATAGGGA
GTGGTAAACTCGACTTTCACTTTTCTCTATCACTGATAGGGAGTGGTAAACTCGACTTTCACTTTTCTCT
ATCACTGATAGGGAGTGGTAAACTCGACTTTCACTTTTCTCTAT
