>Addgene plasmid #61539 | TetO-FUW-mir124a | addgene partial sequence | sequence record 102388 | LNCX 5'-AGCTCGTTTAGTGAACCGTCAGATC-3'
TTTTGACCTCCATAGAAGACACCGGGACCGATCCAGCCTCCGCGGCCCCGAATTCGCCCTTATTGTCGAC
AAGAAGCTGGAGCATTCGCGCCCCTCAGGCTAGGACCCCACGCAAGCCGCAGCCCGGCCCCGACCCGGTC
CAGCCGCTCGCCGCCCGCCGCAGCCCTGAGGGCCCCTCTGCGTGTTCACAGCGGACCTTGATTTAATGTC
TATACAATTAAGGCACGCGGTGAATGCCAAGAGAGGCGCCTCCGCCGCTCCTTTCTCATGGAAATGGCCC
GGGAGCCCGGCCGTCGCGGCACCCCTCCCGCGGGAAAAAGGCGAGCCCCGGCCCCCGGTGGCCCCTCGCT
CCGCGGACAAATCCGGCGAACAATGCTCTAGATTAGAAGGGCGAATTCGATATCAAGCTTATCGATAATC
AACCTCTGGATTACAAAATTTGTGAAAGATTGACTGGTATTCTTAACTATGTTGCTCCTTTTACGCTATG
TGGATACGCTGCTTTAATGCCTTTGTATCATGCTATTGCTTCCCGTATGGCTTTCATTTTCTCCTCCTTG
TATAAATCCTGGTTGCTGTCTCTTTATGAGGAGTTGTGGCCCGTTGTCA
