[The description below was written by a language model from this plasmid's Addgene catalogue record.]
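Description:
TetO-FUW-mir124a is a lentiviral mammalian expression plasmid built on the TetO-FUW backbone, with a total size of about 8.7 kb (an 8.4 kb backbone plus a 312 bp insert). It is maintained in bacteria as a high-copy plasmid under ampicillin selection, and the recorded propagation strain is a recombination-deficient one of the kind generally used to keep the repeated long terminal repeat sequences of lentiviral vectors stable. No feature table accompanies the record, so the individual viral and regulatory elements are not itemised. The backbone name indicates an FUW-type lentiviral transfer vector carrying a tetracycline operator-based promoter. Such a design normally makes expression doxycycline-inducible in cells that also express a tetracycline transactivator, but the promoter itself is not explicitly stated in the record.

The payload is a human genomic fragment encoding mir124a (MIR124-1), a precursor of the neuron-enriched microRNA miR-124. It was cloned into a single EcoRI site that is preserved on both sides, so the insert can be excised with that enzyme, and its orientation is a matter to be confirmed by sequencing rather than fixed by the cloning strategy. No tags, reporters or mammalian selection markers are recorded. The stated purpose is expression of mir124a in mammalian cells. After packaging into lentiviral particles, the vector would allow stable integration and delivery to a broad range of cell types. The associated publication concerns direct lineage conversion of adult mouse liver cells and B lymphocytes into neural stem cells, which places the construct among factors used or tested in reprogramming somatic cells toward a neural fate.
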