Addgene plasmid #61539: TetO-FUW-mir124a
Purpose: Expresses mir124a in mammalian cells
Depositing lab: Rudolf Jaenisch. Depositing organization: Whitehead Institute for Biomedical Research. Publication: Direct Lineage Conversion of Adult Mouse Liver Cells and B Lymphocytes to Neural Stem Cells. Cassady JP, D'Alessio AC, Sarkar S, Dani VS, Fan ZP, Ganz K, Roessler R, Sur M, Young RA, Jaenisch R. Stem Cell Reports. 2014 Nov 6. pii: S2213-6711(14)00307-5. doi: 10.1016/j.stemcr.2014.10.001. PubMed 25454632.
Backbone
  Vector backbone: TetO-FUW
  Backbone size w/o insert (bp): 8376
  Total vector size (bp): 8688
  Vector type: Mammalian Expression, Lentiviral
Growth in bacteria
  Bacterial resistance: Ampicillin, 100 μg/mL
  Growth temperature: 37°C
  Growth strain: Stbl3
  Copy number: High Copy
Gene/Insert
  Gene/Insert name: mir124a
  Species: H. sapiens (human)
  Insert size (bp): 312
  Entrez Gene: MIR124-1 (a.k.a. MIR124A, MIR124A1, MIRN124-1, MIRN124A1, mir-124-1)
  Cloning method: Restriction Enzyme; 5′ cloning site EcoRI (not destroyed); 3′ cloning site EcoRI (not destroyed)
  Sequencing primers: 5′ AAGACCACCGCACAGCAAGC; 3′ TTCCGCCGTGGCAATAGGGA
Resource information
  A portion of this plasmid was derived from a plasmid made by: mir-124a was obtained from Dr. Gail Mandel
Terms and licenses: Academic/Nonprofit Terms; Industry Terms: Not Available to Industry
How to cite: TetO-FUW-mir124a was a gift from Rudolf Jaenisch (Addgene plasmid # 61539 ; http://n2t.net/addgene:61539 ; RRID:Addgene_61539)
